Addgene plasmid #89866: pet151D-TOPO-BROX 1-401
Purpose: Expresses human BROX residues 1-401 in bacteria; internal ID WISP11-297
Depositing lab: Wesley Sundquist. Depositing organization: University of Utah. Publication: Structure of the Bro1 domain protein BROX and functional analyses of the ALIX Bro1 domain in HIV-1 budding. Zhai Q, Landesman MB, Robinson H, Sundquist WI, Hill CP. PLoS One. 2011;6(12):e27466. doi: 10.1371/journal.pone.0027466. Epub 2011 Dec 5. PubMed 22162750.
Backbone
  Vector backbone: pet151D-TOPO
  Backbone manufacturer: Invitrogen
  Total vector size (bp): 6996
  Vector type: Bacterial Expression
Growth in bacteria
  Bacterial resistance: Ampicillin, 100 μg/mL
  Growth temperature: 37°C
  Growth strain: DH5alpha
  Copy number: Unknown
Gene/Insert
  Gene/Insert name: BROX
  Species: H. sapiens (human)
  Insert size (bp): 1206
  Mutation: expresses only residues 1-401
  Entrez Gene: BROX (a.k.a. C1orf58)
  Promoter: T7
  Tag / fusion protein: His Tag, V5 tag (N terminal on backbone)
  Cloning method: TOPO Cloning
  Sequencing primers: 5′ T7 forward; 3′ T7 term
Terms and licenses: Academic/Nonprofit Terms; Industry Terms: Not Available to Industry
How to cite: pet151D-TOPO-BROX 1-401 was a gift from Wesley Sundquist (Addgene plasmid # 89866 ; http://n2t.net/addgene:89866 ; RRID:Addgene_89866)
