[The description below was written by a language model from this plasmid's Addgene catalogue record and pLannotate feature annotations shown in this document.]
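Description:
pet151D-TOPO-BROX 1-401 is a bacterial expression plasmid of about 7 kb built on the Invitrogen pET151/D-TOPO backbone, into which a fragment of human BROX (also known as C1orf58) was inserted by TOPO cloning. It is propagated in E. coli under ampicillin selection, with β-lactamase expressed from its own promoter. Replication relies on a ColE1/pBR322-type origin accompanied by the bom region and the rop gene, which normally moderates copy number; the catalogue lists copy number as unknown. Several tetracycline-resistance fragments and a tet promoter fragment are annotated, but these are non-functional remnants of the pBR322 lineage rather than usable markers.

The expression cassette is a standard inducible T7 system: a T7 promoter followed directly by a lac operator, the phage T7 gene 10 ribosome binding site, the coding region, and a T7 terminator. A plasmid-borne lacI gene with its own promoter supplies repressor, so transcription stays low until IPTG is added in a host that provides T7 RNA polymerase. The encoded protein carries backbone-derived N-terminal tags, recorded as a His tag and a V5 epitope, followed by a TEV protease site that allows the tags to be removed after purification. The feature table annotates the V5 tag and a partial TEV site but not the His tag. The insert is recorded as 1206 bp encoding residues 1–401 only. The annotated BROX match spans a slightly longer interval than this, a difference the record does not explain.

The construct is intended for producing recombinant BROX in bacteria, and the associated publication concerns the structure of this Bro1 domain protein.
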