Features (pLannotate 1.2.2; 21 found; start..end, strand, type, name):
    209..227     +  promoter       T7 promoter: promoter for bacteriophage T7 RNA polymerase
    228..252     +  protein_bind   lac operator: The lac repressor binds to the lac operator to inhibit transcription in E. coli. This inhibition can be relieved by adding lactose or isopropyl-β-D-thiogalactopyranoside (IPTG). lac repressor encoded by lacI
    267..289     +  RBS            RBS: efficient ribosome binding site from bacteriophage T7 gene 10 (Olins and Rangwala, 1989)
    318..359     +  CDS            V5 tag: epitope tag from simian virus 5
    360..379     +  CDS            TEV site (fragment): tobacco etch virus (TEV) protease recognition and cleavage site
    396..1631    +  CDS            BROX: BROX_HUMAN - Also known as BROFTI, C1orf58. Experimental evidence at protein level: Swiss-Prot protein existence level 1. From Homo sapiens (Human).
   1660..1709    +  CDS            SET1 (fragment): solubility-enhancement tag derived from T7 phage gene 10B
   1717..1764    +  terminator     T7 terminator: transcription terminator for bacteriophage T7 RNA polymerase
   1787..1891    -  CDS            TcR (fragment): tetracycline efflux protein; tet; confers resistance to tetracycline
   1948..1971    -  promoter       tet promoter (fragment): E. coli promoter for tetracycline efflux protein gene
   2088..2192    +  promoter       AmpR promoter: bla
   2193..3053    +  CDS            AmpR: β-lactamase; bla; confers resistance to ampicillin, carbenicillin, and related antibiotics
   3224..3812    +  rep_origin     ori: high-copy-number ColE1/pMB1/pBR322/pUC origin of replication
   3998..4137    -  misc_feature   bom: basis of mobility region from pBR322
   4239..4430    -  CDS            rop: Rop protein, which maintains plasmids at low copy number; rop
   4447..4827    +  CDS            YPB1_ECOLX: Protein predicted: Swiss-Prot protein existence level 4. From Escherichia coli.
   5069..5693    -  CDS            TcR (fragment): tetracycline efflux protein; tet; confers resistance to tetracycline
   5708..5729    -  protein_bind   CAP binding site: CAP binding activates transcription in the presence of cAMP. E. coli catabolite activator protein
   5742..6824    -  CDS            lacI: lac repressor; lacI; The lac repressor binds to the lac operator to inhibit transcription in E. coli. This inhibition can be relieved by adding lactose or isopropyl-β-D-thiogalactopyranoside (IPTG).
   6825..6902    -  promoter       lacI promoter: lacI
   6910..187     -  CDS            TcR (fragment) (across the origin): tetracycline efflux protein; tet; confers resistance to tetracycline
>Addgene plasmid #89866 | pet151D-TOPO-BROX 1-401 | addgene full sequence | sequence record 177425 | Addgene NGS Result
CAAGGAGATGGCGCCCAACAGTCCCCCGGCCACGGGGCCTGCCACCATACCCACGCCGAAACAAGCGCTC
ATGAGCCCGAAGTGGCGAGCCCGATCTTCCCCATCGGTGATGTCGGCGATATAGGCGCCAGCAACCGCAC
CTGTGGCGCCGGTGATGCCGGCCACGATGCGTCCGGCGTAGAGGATCGAGATCTCGATCCCGCGAAATTA
ATACGACTCACTATAGGGGAATTGTGAGCGGATAACAATTCCCCTCTAGAAATAATTTTGTTTAACTTTA
AGAAGGAGATATACATATGCATCATCACCATCACCATGGTAAGCCTATCCCTAACCCTCTCCTCGGTCTC
GATTCTACGGAAAACCTGTATTTTCAGGGAATTGATCCCTTCACCATGACCCATTGGTTTCATAGGAACC
CATTAAAAGCCACAGCTCCTGTGTCTTTTAATTACTATGGTGTAGTCACTGGCCCTTCTGCTTCAAAAAT
ATGCAATGACTTGAGGTCATCCAGGGCACGACTCCTTGAACTGTTCACTGATTTGAGCTGTAATCCAGAA
ATGATGAAGAATGCAGCAGATTCATATTTCTCACTTTTACAAGGTTTCATAAATTCTTTGGATGAATCTA
CCCAAGAAAGCAAGTTACGATATATTCAAAATTTCAAGTGGACTGATACATTGCAAGGACAGGTTCCAAG
TGCCCAGCAGGATGCTGTTTTTGAATTAATTTCCATGGGATTTAATGTAGCTTTATGGTATACCAAATAT
GCTTCAAGACTGGCTGGAAAAGAAAATATAACAGAAGATGAAGCAAAAGAAGTTCATCGAAGCCTAAAGA
TTGCAGCTGGGATTTTTAAACATTTAAAGGAAAGTCATCTCCCAAAACTCATTACACCTGCGGAAAAAGG
AAGAGATTTAGAGTCACGACTCATAGAAGCATACGTTATTCAATGTCAGGCTGAAGCTCAAGAAGTAACA
ATTGCTCGAGCAATTGAACTAAAACATGCTCCTGGACTAATTGCTGCACTGGCGTATGAAACAGCCAATT
TCTATCAAAAAGCTGATCATACTTTATCCAGTTTGGAGCCTGCATATTCTGCCAAATGGAGAAAATATCT
TCACTTGAAGATGTGTTTCTACACAGCTTATGCTTACTGTTACCATGGTGAGACTTTATTGGCTAGTGAT
AAATGCGGTGAAGCAATCAGGTCTCTCCAAGAAGCAGAAAAATTGTATGCAAAGGCAGAAGCACTGTGTA
AAGAATATGGAGAAACCAAAGGACCTGGACCAACAGTCAAACCTTCAGGACATCTGTTCTTTAGGAAACT
TGGAAACCTTGTGAAGAACACCCTAGAAAAATGTCAGAGAGAAAATGGATTTATTTACTTTCAAAAAATT
CCAACAGAAGCCCCACAGCTGGAACTCAAAGCAAATTATGGTCTCGTAGAGCCTATACCTTTCGAATTTC
CTCCTACAAGTGTTCAGTGGACACCAGAAACATTGGCTGCATTTGATCTCACCAAAAGACCCAAGGATGA
CAGTACTAAACCCAAACCAGAAGAAGAAGTGAAACCTGTGAAAGAACCAGACATCAAATAACCTCAAAAG
GACACTGGGTGCTACATCTCCTAACATATGAAGGGCGAGCTCAGATCCGGCTGCTAACAAAGCCCGAAAG
GAAGCTGAGTTGGCTGCTGCCACCGCTGAGCAATAACTAGCATAACCCCTTGGGGCCTCTAAACGGGTCT
TGAGGGGTTTTTTGCTGAAAGGAGGAACTATATCCGGATATCCCGCAAGAGGCCCGGCAGTACCGGCATA
ACCAAGCCTATGCCTACAGCATCCAGGGTGACGGTGCCGAGGATGACGATGAGCGCATTGTTAGATTTCA
TACACGGTGCCTGACTGCGTTAGCAATTTAACTGTGATAAACTACCGCATTAAAGCTAGCTTATCGATGA
TAAGCTGTCAAACATGAGAATTAATTCTTGAAGACGAAAGGGCCTCGTGATACGCCTATTTTTATAGGTT
AATGTCATGATAATAATGGTTTCTTAGACGTCAGGTGGCACTTTTCGGGGAAATGTGCGCGGAACCCCTA
TTTGTTTATTTTTCTAAATACATTCAAATATGTATCCGCTCATGAGACAATAACCCTGATAAATGCTTCA
ATAATATTGAAAAAGGAAGAGTATGAGTATTCAACATTTCCGTGTCGCCCTTATTCCCTTTTTTGCGGCA
TTTTGCCTTCCTGTTTTTGCTCACCCAGAAACGCTGGTGAAAGTAAAAGATGCTGAAGATCAGTTGGGTG
CACGAGTGGGTTACATCGAACTGGATCTCAACAGCGGTAAGATCCTTGAGAGTTTTCGCCCCGAAGAACG
TTTTCCAATGATGAGCACTTTTAAAGTTCTGCTATGTGGCGCGGTATTATCCCGTGTTGACGCCGGGCAA
GAGCAACTCGGTCGCCGCATACACTATTCTCAGAATGACTTGGTTGAGTACTCACCAGTCACAGAAAAGC
ATCTTACGGATGGCATGACAGTAAGAGAATTATGCAGTGCTGCCATAACCATGAGTGATAACACTGCGGC
CAACTTACTTCTGACAACGATCGGAGGACCGAAGGAGCTAACCGCTTTTTTGCACAACATGGGGGATCAT
GTAACTCGCCTTGATCGTTGGGAACCGGAGCTGAATGAAGCCATACCAAACGACGAGCGTGACACCACGA
TGCCTGCAGCAATGGCAACAACGTTGCGCAAACTATTAACTGGCGAACTACTTACTCTAGCTTCCCGGCA
ACAATTAATAGACTGGATGGAGGCGGATAAAGTTGCAGGACCACTTCTGCGCTCGGCCCTTCCGGCTGGC
TGGTTTATTGCTGATAAATCTGGAGCCGGTGAGCGTGGGTCTCGCGGTATCATTGCAGCACTGGGGCCAG
ATGGTAAGCCCTCCCGTATCGTAGTTATCTACACGACGGGGAGTCAGGCAACTATGGATGAACGAAATAG
ACAGATCGCTGAGATAGGTGCCTCACTGATTAAGCATTGGTAACTGTCAGACCAAGTTTACTCATATATA
CTTTAGATTGATTTAAAACTTCATTTTTAATTTAAAAGGATCTAGGTGAAGATCCTTTTTGATAATCTCA
TGACCAAAATCCCTTAACGTGAGTTTTCGTTCCACTGAGCGTCAGACCCCGTAGAAAAGATCAAAGGATC
TTCTTGAGATCCTTTTTTTCTGCGCGTAATCTGCTGCTTGCAAACAAAAAAACCACCGCTACCAGCGGTG
GTTTGTTTGCCGGATCAAGAGCTACCAACTCTTTTTCCGAAGGTAACTGGCTTCAGCAGAGCGCAGATAC
CAAATACTGTCCTTCTAGTGTAGCCGTAGTTAGGCCACCACTTCAAGAACTCTGTAGCACCGCCTACATA
CCTCGCTCTGCTAATCCTGTTACCAGTGGCTGCTGCCAGTGGCGATAAGTCGTGTCTTACCGGGTTGGAC
TCAAGACGATAGTTACCGGATAAGGCGCAGCGGTCGGGCTGAACGGGGGGTTCGTGCACACAGCCCAGCT
TGGAGCGAACGACCTACACCGAACTGAGATACCTACAGCGTGAGCTATGAGAAAGCGCCACGCTTCCCGA
AGGGAGAAAGGCGGACAGGTATCCGGTAAGCGGCAGGGTCGGAACAGGAGAGCGCACGAGGGAGCTTCCA
GGGGGAAACGCCTGGTATCTTTATAGTCCTGTCGGGTTTCGCCACCTCTGACTTGAGCGTCGATTTTTGT
GATGCTCGTCAGGGGGGCGGAGCCTATGGAAAAACGCCAGCAACGCGGCCTTTTTACGGTTCCTGGCCTT
TTGCTGGCCTTTTGCTCACATGTTCTTTCCTGCGTTATCCCCTGATTCTGTGGATAACCGTATTACCGCC
TTTGAGTGAGCTGATACCGCTCGCCGCAGCCGAACGACCGAGCGCAGCGAGTCAGTGAGCGAGGAAGCGG
AAGAGCGCCTGATGCGGTATTTTCTCCTTACGCATCTGTGCGGTATTTCACACCGCAATGGTGCACTCTC
AGTACAATCTGCTCTGATGCCGCATAGTTAAGCCAGTATACACTCCGCTATCGCTACGTGACTGGGTCAT
GGCTGCGCCCCGACACCCGCCAACACCCGCTGACGCGCCCTGACGGGCTTGTCTGCTCCCGGCATCCGCT
TACAGACAAGCTGTGACCGTCTCCGGGAGCTGCATGTGTCAGAGGTTTTCACCGTCATCACCGAAACGCG
CGAGGCAGCTGCGGTAAAGCTCATCAGCGTGGTCGTGAAGCGATTCACAGATGTCTGCCTGTTCATCCGC
GTCCAGCTCGTTGAGTTTCTCCAGAAGCGTTAATGTCTGGCTTCTGATAAAGCGGGCCATGTTAAGGGCG
GTTTTTTCCTGTTTGGTCACTGATGCCTCCGTGTAAGGGGGATTTCTGTTCATGGGGGTAATGATACCGA
TGAAACGAGAGAGGATGCTCACGATACGGGTTACTGATGATGAACATGCCCGGTTACTGGAACGTTGTGA
GGGTAAACAACTGGCGGTATGGATGCGGCGGGACCAGAGAAAAATCACTCAGGGTCAATGCCAGCGCTTC
GTTAATACAGATGTAGGTGTTCCACAGGGTAGCCAGCAGCATCCTGCGATGCAGATCCGGAACATAATGG
TGCAGGGCGCTGACTTCCGCGTTTCCAGACTTTACGAAACACGGAAACCGAAGACCATTCATGTTGTTGC
TCAGGTCGCAGACGTTTTGCAGCAGCAGTCGCTTCACGTTCGCTCGCGTATCGGTGATTCATTCTGCTAA
CCAGTAAGGCAACCCCGCCAGCCTAGCCGGGTCCTCAACGACAGGAGCACGATCATGCGCACCCGTGGCC
AGGACCCAACGCTGCCCGAGATGCGCCGCGTGCGGCTGCTGGAGATGGCGGACGCGATGGATATGTTCTG
CCAAGGGTTGGTTTGCGCATTCACAGTTCTCCGCAAGAATTGATTGGCTCCAATTCTTGGAGTGGTGAAT
CCGTTAGCGAGGTGCCGCCGGCTTCCATTCAGGTCGAGGTGGCCCGGCTCCATGCACCGCGACGCAACGC
GGGGAGGCAGACAAGGTATAGGGCGGCGCCTACAATCCATGCCAACCCGTTCCATGTGCTCGCCGAGGCG
GCATAAATCGCCGTGACGATCAGCGGTCCAATGATCGAAGTTAGGCTGGTAAGAGCCGCGAGCGATCCTT
GAAGCTGTCCCTGATGGTCGTCATCTACCTGCCTGGACAGCATGGCCTGCAACGCGGGCATCCCGATGCC
GCCGGAAGCGAGAAGAATCATAATGGGGAAGGCCATCCAGCCTCGCGTCGCGAACGCCAGCAAGACGTAG
CCCAGCGCGTCGGCCGCCATGCCGGCGATAATGGCCTGCTTCTCGCCGAAACGTTTGGTGGCGGGACCAG
TGACGAAGGCTTGAGCGAGGGCGTGCAAGATTCCGAATACCGCAAGCGACAGGCCGATCATCGTCGCGCT
CCAGCGAAAGCGGTCCTCGCCGAAAATGACCCAGAGCGCTGCCGGCACCTGTCCTACGAGTTGCATGATA
AAGAAGACAGTCATAAGTGCGGCGACGATAGTCATGCCCCGCGCCCACCGGAAGGAGCTGACTGGGTTGA
AGGCTCTCAAGGGCATCGGTCGAGATCCCGGTGCCTAATGAGTGAGCTAACTTACATTAATTGCGTTGCG
CTCACTGCCCGCTTTCCAGTCGGGAAACCTGTCGTGCCAGCTGCATTAATGAATCGGCCAACGCGCGGGG
AGAGGCGGTTTGCGTATTGGGCGCCAGGGTGGTTTTTCTTTTCACCAGTGAGACGGGCAACAGCTGATTG
CCCTTCACCGCCTGGCCCTGAGAGAGTTGCAGCAAGCGGTCCACGCTGGTTTGCCCCAGCAGGCGAAAAT
CCTGTTTGATGGTGGTTAACGGCGGGATATAACATGAGCTGTCTTCGGTATCGTCGTATCCCACTACCGA
GATATCCGCACCAACGCGCAGCCCGGACTCGGTAATGGCGCGCATTGCGCCCAGCGCCATCTGATCGTTG
GCAACCAGCATCGCAGTGGGAACGATGCCCTCATTCAGCATTTGCATGGTTTGTTGAAAACCGGACATGG
CACTCCAGTCGCCTTCCCGTTCCGCTATCGGCTGAATTTGATTGCGAGTGAGATATTTATGCCAGCCAGC
CAGACGCAGACGCGCCGAGACAGAACTTAATGGGCCCGCTAACAGCGCGATTTGCTGGTGACCCAATGCG
ACCAGATGCTCCACGCCCAGTCGCGTACCGTCTTCATGGGAGAAAATAATACTGTTGATGGGTGTCTGGT
CAGAGACATCAAGAAATAACGCCGGAACATTAGTGCAGGCAGCTTCCACAGCAATGGCATCCTGGTCATC
CAGCGGATAGTTAATGATCAGCCCACTGACGCGTTGCGCGAGAAGATTGTGCACCGCCGCTTTACAGGCT
TCGACGCCGCTTCGTTCTACCATCGACACCACCACGCTGGCACCCAGTTGATCGGCGCGAGATTTAATCG
CCGCGACAATTTGCGACGGCGCGTGCAGGGCCAGACTGGAGGTGGCAACGCCAATCAGCAACGACTGTTT
GCCCGCCAGTTGTTGTGCCACGCGGTTGGGAATGTAATTCAGCTCCGCCATCGCCGCTTCCACTTTTTCC
CGCGTTTTCGCAGAAACGTGGCTGGCCTGGTTCACCACGCGGGAAACGGTCTGATAAGAGACACCGGCAT
ACTCTGCGACATCGTATAACGTTACTGGTTTCACATTCACCACCCTGAATTGACTCTCTTCCGGGCGCTA
TCATGCCATACCGCGAAAGGTTTTGCGCCATTCGATGGTGTCCGGGATCTCGACGCTCTCCCTTATGCGA
CTCCTGCATTAGGAAGCAGCCCAGTAGTAGGTTGAGGCCGTTGAGCACCGCCGCCGCAAGGAATGGTGCA
TG
